>Addgene plasmid #124529 | TB:3xDBE_RE:MiniP | addgene full sequence | sequence record 272282 | Addgene NGS Result
AATAAAATATCTTTATTTTCATTACATCTGTGTGTTGGTTTTTTGTGTGAATCGATAGTACTAACATACG
CTCTCCATCAAAACAAAACGAAACAAAACAAACTAGCAAAATAGGCTGTCCCCAGTGCAAGTGCAGGTGC
CAGAACATTTCTCTCGCTGAATTCGATCAAGTAAACAACTATGTAAACAAGATGCAGATCAAGTAAACAA
CTATGTAAACAACTCCGTTGATCAAGTAAACAACTATGTAAACAATCCCTCGAGGATATCAAATCTGGCC
TCGGCGGCCAAGCTTAGACACTAGAGGGTATATAATGGAAGCTCGACTTCCAGCTTGGCAATCCGGTACT
GTTGGTAAAGCCACCAATGCGAGACCACTCATCGCCCAATCGAATTCCCGCGGCCGCCATGGCGGCCGGG
AGCATGCGACGTCGGGCCCAATTCGCCCTATAGTGAGTCGTATTACAATTCACTGGCCGTCGTTTTACAA
CGTCGTGACTGGGAAAACCCTGGCGTTACCCAACTTAATCGCCTTGCAGCACATCCCCCTTTCGCCAGCT
GGCGTAATAGCGAAGAGGCCCGCACCGATCGCCCTTCCCAACAGTTGCGCAGCCTGAATGGCGAATGG
[124 nt withheld, positions 629-752]
C
[91 nt withheld, positions 754-844]
AGGGTGATGGTTCACGTAGTGGGCCAGCGCCCTGATAGACGGTTTTTCGCCCTTTGACGTTGGAGTCCAC
GTTCTTT
[37 nt withheld, positions 922-958]
ACCCTATCTCGGTCTATTCTTTTGATTTATAAGGGATTTTGCCGATTTCGGCCTATTGGTTAAAAAATGA
GCTGATTTAACAAAAATTTAACGCGAATTTTAACAAAATATTAACGCTTACAATTTCCTGATGCGGTATT
TTCTCCTTACGCATCTGTGCGGTATTTCACACCGCATCAGGTGGCACTTTTCGGGGAAATGTGCGCGGAA
CCCCTATTTGTTTATTTTTCTAAATACATTCAAATATGTATCCGCTCATGAGACAATAACCCTGATAAAT
GCTTCAATAATATTGAAAAAGGAAGAGTATGAGTATTCAACATTTCCGTGTCGCCCTTATTCCCTTTTTT
GCGGCATTTTGCCTTCCTGTTTTTGCTCACCCAGAAACGCTGGTGAAAGTAAAAGATGCTGAAGATCAGT
TGGGTGCACGAGTGGGTTACATCGAACTGGATCTCAACAGCGGTAAGATCCTTGAGAGTTTTCGCCCCGA
AGAACGTTTTCCAATGATGAGCACTTTTAAAGTTCTGCTATGTGGCGCGGTATTATCCCGTATTGACGCC
GGGCAAGAGCAACTCGGTCGCCGCATACACTATTCTCAGAATGACTTGGTTGAGTACTCACCAGTCACAG
AAAAGCATCTTACGGATGGCATGACAGTAAGAGAATTATGCAGTGCTGCCATAACCATGAGTGATAACAC
TGCGGCCAACTTACTTCTGACAACGATCGGAGGACCGAAGGAGCTAACCGCTTTTTTGCACAACATGGGG
GATCATGTAACTCGCCTTGATCGTTGGGAACCGGAGCTGAATGAAGCCATACCAAACGACGAGCGTGACA
CCACGATGCCTGTAGCAATGGCAACAACGTTGCGCAAACTATTAACTGGCGAACTACTTACTCTAGCTTC
CCGGCAACAATTAATAGACTGGATGGAGGCGGATAAAGTTGCAGGACCACTTCTGCGCTCGGCCCTTCCG
GCTGGCTGGTTTATTGCTGATAAATCTGGAGCCGGTGAGCGTGGGTCGCGCGGTATCATTGCAGCACTGG
GGCCAGATGGTAAGCCCTCCCGTATCGTAGTTATCTACACGACGGGGAGTCAGGCAACTATGGATGAACG
AAATAGACAGATCGCTGAGATAGGTGCCTCACTGATTAAGCATTGGTAACTGTCAGACCAAGTTTACTCA
TATATACTTTAGATTGATTTAAAACTTCATTTTTAATTTAAAAGGATCTAGGTGAAGATCCTTTTTGATA
ATCTCATGACCAAAATCCCTTAACGTGAGTTTTCGTTCCACTGAGCGTCAGACCCCGTAGAAAAGATCAA
AGGATCTTCTTGAGATCCTTTTTTTCTGCGCGTAATCTGCTGCTTGCAAACAAAAAAACCACCGCTACCA
GCGGTGGTTTGTTTGCCGGATCAAGAGCTACCAACTCTTTTTCCGAAGGTAACTGGCTTCAGCAGAGCGC
AGATACCAAATACTGTTCTTCTAGTGTAGCCGTAGTTAGGCCACCACTTCAAGAACTCTGTAGCACCGCC
TACATACCTCGCTCTGCTAATCCTGTTACCAGTGGCTGCTGCCAGTGGCGATAAGTCGTGTCTTACCGGG
TTGGACTCAAGACGATAGTTACCGGATAAGGCGCAGCGGTCGGGCTGAACGGGGGGTTCGTGCACACAGC
CCAGCTTGGAGCGAACGACCTACACCGAACTGAGATACCTACAGCGTGAGCTATGAGAAAGCGCCACGCT
TCCCGAAGGGAGAAAGGCGGACAGGTATCCGGTAAGCGGCAGGGTCGGAACAGGAGAGCGCACGAGGGAG
CTTCCAGGGGGAAACGCCTGGTATCTTTATAGTCCTGTCGGGTTTCGCCACCTCTGACTTGAGCGTCGAT
TTTTGTGATGCTCGTCAGGGGGGCGGAGCCTATGGAAAAACGCCAGCAACGCGGCCTTTTTACGGTTCCT
GGCCTTTTGCTGGCCTTTTGCTCACATGTTCTTTCCTGCGTTATCCCCTGATTCTGTGGATAACCGTATT
ACCGCCTTTGAGTGAGCTGATACCGCTCGCCGCAGCCGAACGACCGAGCGCAGCGAGTCAGTGAGCGAGG
AAGCGGAAGAGCGCCCAATACGCAAACCGCCTCTCCCCGCGCGTTGGCCGATTCATTAATGCAGCTGGCA
CGACAGGTTTCCCGACTGGAAAGCGGGCAGTGAGCGCAACGCAATTAATGTGAGTTAGCTCACTCATTAG
GCACCCCAGGCTTTACACTTTATGCTTCCGGCTCGTATGTTGTGTGGAATTGTGAGCGGATAACAATTTC
ACACAGGAAACAGCTATGACCATGATTACGCCAAGCTATTTAGGTGACACTATAGAATACTCAAGCTATG
CATCCAACGCGTTGGGAGCTCTCCCATATGGTCGACCTGCAGGCGGCCGCGAATTCACTAGTGATTGGGC
GATGAGTGGTCTCGGGAG
Features (pLannotate 1.2.2; 16 found; start..end, strand, type, name):
      1..49      +  polyA_signal   poly(A) signal: synthetic polyadenylation signal
     63..154     +  misc_feature   pause site: RNA polymerase II transcriptional pause signal from the human α2 globin gene
    302..333     +  promoter       minP: minimal TATA-box promoter with low basal activity
    447..465     -  promoter       T7 promoter: promoter for bacteriophage T7 RNA polymerase
    468..625     +  CDS            lacZα (fragment): LacZα fragment of β-galactosidase; lacZ fragment
    629..1084    +  rep_origin     f1 ori (sequence partly withheld): f1 bacteriophage origin of replication; arrow indicates direction of (+) strand synthesis
   1085..1135    -  misc_feature   bom (fragment): basis of mobility region from pBR322
   1162..1266    +  promoter       AmpR promoter: bla
   1267..2127    +  CDS            AmpR: β-lactamase; bla; confers resistance to ampicillin, carbenicillin, and related antibiotics
   2298..2886    +  rep_origin     ori: high-copy-number ColE1/pMB1/pBR322/pUC origin of replication
   3069..3161    +  CDS            lacI (fragment): lac repressor; lacI; The lac repressor binds to the lac operator to inhibit transcription in E. coli. This inhibition can be relieved by adding lactose or isopropyl-β-D-thiogalactopyranoside (IPTG).
   3174..3195    +  protein_bind   CAP binding site: CAP binding activates transcription in the presence of cAMP. E. coli catabolite activator protein
   3210..3240    +  promoter       lac promoter: promoter for the E. coli lac operon
   3248..3264    +  protein_bind   lac operator: The lac repressor binds to the lac operator to inhibit transcription in E. coli. This inhibition can be relieved by adding lactose or isopropyl-β-D-thiogalactopyranoside (IPTG). lac repressor encoded by lacI
   3306..3324    +  promoter       SP6 promoter: promoter for bacteriophage SP6 RNA polymerase
   3336..3398    +  CDS            VESPI_VESMG (fragment): Experimental evidence at protein level: Swiss-Prot protein existence level 1. Shows contractile activity on isolated ileum smooth muscle. From Vespa magnifica (Hornet).
