[The description below was written by a language model from this plasmid's Addgene catalogue record and pLannotate feature annotations shown in this document.]
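Description:
TB:3xDBE_RE:MiniP is a small (about 3.4 kb) part-donor plasmid built on the pUPD backbone, the entry vector of the GoldenBraid modular cloning system. It is not a finished expression vector. It is maintained in E. coli at high copy through a ColE1/pUC-type origin and selected with ampicillin via the bla gene. The backbone also carries an f1 origin, and the cloning site is flanked by lac promoter/operator and lacZα remnants together with SP6 and T7 promoters. A short annotated match to a hornet peptide next to the SP6 promoter is almost certainly a spurious similarity hit and not a designed element.

The 369 bp synthetic insert is a pathway-responsive promoter module made of three pieces. The first is a "transcription blocker", annotated as a synthetic polyadenylation signal followed by the RNA polymerase II pause site from the human α2-globin gene. It terminates read-through from upstream units so that neighbouring cassettes in a multigene assembly do not interfere with one another. The second is three tandem copies of the DAF-16 family binding element (DBE), the motif recognised by FOXO-type forkhead transcription factors. These copies are not separately annotated in the feature table and presumably lie in the gap between the pause site and the promoter. The third is minP, a minimal TATA-box promoter with low basal activity, so transcription depends largely on factor binding at the DBE repeats.

The insert was cloned through BsmBI sites that were destroyed in the process, and it can be released with BsaI for Golden Gate-style assembly. The part carries no reporter itself. It is meant to be joined upstream of a luciferase coding sequence and terminator to build mammalian multiplex luciferase reporter plasmids that monitor several signalling pathways simultaneously.
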