Addgene plasmid #124529: TB:3xDBE_RE:MiniP
Purpose: 3 Copies of the Daf-16 family binding element
Depositing lab: Koen Venken. Depositing organization: Baylor College of Medicine. Publication: Rapid and Efficient Synthetic Assembly of Multiplex Luciferase Reporter Plasmids for the Simultaneous Monitoring of Up to Six Cellular Signaling Pathways. Sarrion-Perdigones A, Gonzalez Y, Venken KJT. Curr Protoc Mol Biol. 2020 Jun;131(1):e121. doi: 10.1002/cpmb.121. PubMed 32539183.
Backbone
  Vector backbone: pUPD
  Backbone manufacturer: Diego Orzaez Lab
  Backbone size w/o insert (bp): 3057
  Total vector size (bp): 3426
  Vector type: Mammalian Expression, Luciferase, Synthetic Biology
Growth in bacteria
  Bacterial resistance: Ampicillin, 100 μg/mL
  Growth temperature: 37°C
  Growth strain: DH5alpha
  Copy number: High Copy
Gene/Insert
  Gene/Insert name: 3 copies of the Daf-16 family binding element (alt name: Transcription Blocker + 3 copies of the Daf-16 family binding element + miniP)
  Species: H. sapiens (human), Synthetic
  Insert size (bp): 369
  Cloning method: Restriction Enzyme; 5′ cloning site BsmBI (destroyed during cloning); 3′ cloning site BsmBI (destroyed during cloning)
  Sequencing primers: 5′ gtaaaacgacggccagt; 3′ gtcatagctgtttcctg
Terms and licenses: Academic/Nonprofit Terms; Industry Terms: Not Available to Industry
Depositor comments: Insert can be released with BsaI
How to cite: TB:3xDBE_RE:MiniP was a gift from Koen Venken (Addgene plasmid # 124529 ; http://n2t.net/addgene:124529 ; RRID:Addgene_124529)
